>Addgene plasmid #38889 | PTPRJ | depositor partial sequence | sequence record 48947 | PTPRJ sequence 978 bps
ATGCACCATCATCATCATCATTCTTCTGGTGTAGATCTGGGTACCGAGAACCTGTACTTCCAATCCATGA
AGTTAATCAGAGTGGAGAATTTTGAGGCCTACTTCAAGAAGCAGCAAGCTGACTCCAACTGTGGGTTCGC
AGAGGAATACGAAGATCTGAAGCTTGTTGGAATTAGTCAACCTAAATATGCAGCAGAACTGGCTGAGAAT
AGAGGAAAGAATCGCTATAATAATGTTCTGCCCTATGATATTTCCCGTGTCAAACTTTCGGTCCAGACCC
ATTCAACGGATGACTACATCAATGCCAACTACATGCCTGGCTACCACTCCAAGAAAGATTTTATTGCCAC
ACAAGGACCTTTACCGAACACTTTGAAAGATTTTTGGCGTATGGTTTGGGAGAAAAATGTATATGCCATC
ATTATGTTGACTAAATGTGTTGAACAGGGAAGAACCAAATGTGAGGAGTATTGGCCCTCCAAGCAGGCTC
AGGACTATGGAGACATAACTGTGGCAATGACATCAGAAATTGTTCTTCCGGAATGGACCATCAGAGATTT
CACAGTGAAAAATATCCAGACAAGTGAGAGTCACCCTCTGAGACAGTTCCATTTCACCTCCGCGCCAGAC
CACGGTGTTCCCGACACCACTGACCTGCTCATCAACTTCCGGTACCTCGTTCGTGACTACATGAAGCAGA
GTCCTCCCGAATCGCCGATTCTGGTGCATTGCAGTGCTGGGGTCGGAAGGACGGGCACTTTCATTGCCAT
TGATCGTCTCATCTACCAGATAGAGAATGAGAACACCGTGGATGTGTATGGGATTGTGTATGACCTTCGA
ATGCATAGGCCTTTAATGGTGCAGACAGAGGACCAGTATGTTTTCCTCAATCAGTGTGTTTTGGATATTG
TCAGATCCCAGAAAGACTCAAAAGTAGATCTTATCTACTAAGACAGTAAAGGTGGATACGGATCCGAA
