>Addgene plasmid #38889 | PTPRJ | addgene partial sequence | sequence record 51165 | T7_term
GATCTCAGTGGTGGTGGTGGTGGTGCTCGAGTGCGGCCGCAAGCTGTGTCGACGGAGCTCGAATTCGGAT
CCGTATCCACCTTTACTGTCTTAGTAGATAAGATCTACTTTTGAGTCTTTCTGGGATCTGACAATATCCA
AAACACACTGATTGAGGAAAACATACTGGTCCTCTGTCTGCACCATTAAAGGCCTATGCATTCGAAGGTC
ATACACAATCCCATACACATCCACGGTGTTCTCATTCTCTATCTGGTAGATGAGACGATCAATGGCAATG
AAAGTGCCCGTCCTTCCGACCCCAGCACTGCAATGCACCAGAATCGGCGATTCGGGAGGACTCTGCTTCA
TGTAGTCACGAACGAGGTACCGGAAGTTGATGAGCAGGTCAGTGGTGTCGGGAACACCGTGGTCTGGCGC
GGAGGTGAAATGGAACTGTCTCAGAGGGTGACTCTCACTTGTCTGGATATTTTTCACTGTGAAATCTCTG
ATGGTCCATTCCGGAAGAACAATTTCTGATGTCATTGCCACAGTTATGTCTCCATAGTCCTGAGCCTGCT
TGGAGGGCCAATACTCCTCACATTTGGTTCTTCCCTGTTCAACACATTTAGTCAACATAATGATGGCATA
TACATTTTTCTCCCAAACCATACGCCAAAAATCTTTCAAAGTGTTCGGTAAAGGTCCTTGTGTGGCAATA
AAATCTTTCTTGGAGTGGTAGCCAGGCATGTAGTTGGCATTGATGTAGTCATCCGTTGAATGGGTCTGGA
CCGAAAGTTTGACACGGGAAATATCATAGGGCAGAACATTATTATAGCGATTCTTTCCTCTATTCTCAGC
CAGTTCTGCTGCATATTTAGGTTGACTAATTCCAACAAGCTTCAGATCTTCGTATTCCTCTGCGAACCCA
CAGT
