>Addgene plasmid #38889 | PTPRJ | addgene partial sequence | sequence record 51168 | T7 5'-TAATACGACTCACTATAGGG-3'
GAAGGAGATATACATATGCACCATCATCATCATCATTCTTCTGGTGTAGATCTGGGTACCGAGAACCTGT
ACTTCCAATCCATGAAGTTAATCAGAGTGGAGAATTTTGAGGCCTACTTCAAGAAGCAGCAAGCTGACTC
CAACTGTGGGTTCGCAGAGGAATACGAAGATCTGAAGCTTGTTGGAATTAGTCAACCTAAATATGCAGCA
GAACTGGCTGAGAATAGAGGAAAGAATCGCTATAATAATGTTCTGCCCTATGATATTTCCCGTGTCAAAC
TTTCGGTCCAGACCCATTCAACGGATGACTACATCAATGCCAACTACATGCCTGGCTACCACTCCAAGAA
AGATTTTATTGCCACACAAGGACCTTTACCGAACACTTTGAAAGATTTTTGGCGTATGGTTTGGGAGAAA
AATGTATATGCCATCATTATGTTGACTAAATGTGTTGAACAGGGAAGAACCAAATGTGAGGAGTATTGGC
CCTCCAAGCAGGCTCAGGACTATGGAGACATAACTGTGGCAATGACATCAGAAATTGTTCTTCCGGAATG
GACCATCAGAGATTTCACAGTGAAAAATATCCAGACAAGTGAGAGTCACCCTCTGAGACAGTTCCATTTC
ACCTCCGCGCCAGACCACGGTGTTCCCGACACCACTGACCTGCTCATCAACTTCCGGTACCTCGTTCGTG
ACTACATGAAGCAGAGTCCTCCCGAATCGCCGATTCTGGTGCATTGCAGTGCTGGGGTCGGAAGGACGGG
CACTTTCATTGCCATTGATCGTCTCATCTACCAGATAGAGAATGAGAACACCGTGGATGTGTATGGGATT
GTGTATGACCTTCGAATGCATAGGCCTTTAATGGTGCAGACAGAGGACCAG
