[The description below was written by a language model from this plasmid's Addgene catalogue record.]
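Description:
PTPRJ is a bacterial expression plasmid built on the pNIC28-Bsa4 backbone from the SGC, a vector designed for ligation-independent cloning and used here to produce recombinant protein for structure determination. It is maintained in E. coli under kanamycin selection and is recorded as low copy. The record does not list the origin of replication or explicitly name the promoter, but the sequencing primers given are T7 and T7-term. This indicates that the insert sits between a T7 promoter and T7 terminator, so expression would be expected to depend on a host strain supplying T7 RNA polymerase. Mach1, the listed growth strain, serves for propagation.

The insert is a 978 bp fragment of human PTPRJ, the receptor-type protein tyrosine phosphatase J, also known as CD148 or DEP1. The record cautions that the insert may not be the full open reading frame. A fragment of this length cannot cover the whole receptor, so it is a truncated construct. An associated PDB entry indicates it was used to obtain a crystal structure, although the exact domain boundaries are not stated. The insert carries a W1203A substitution described as an inactivating mutation, so the expressed protein is intended to lack phosphatase activity. An N-terminal His tag followed by a TEV protease site is fused to the insert. This allows purification by immobilised metal affinity chromatography and subsequent removal of the tag by TEV cleavage, a standard arrangement for preparing protein for crystallography. No feature table accompanies the record, so these details rest on the catalogue fields alone.
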