Addgene plasmid #38889: PTPRJ
Purpose: Bacterial expression for structure determination; may not be full ORF
Depositing lab: Nicola Burgess-Brown. Depositing organization: University of Oxford.
Backbone
  Vector backbone: pNIC28-Bsa4
  Backbone manufacturer: SGC
  Vector type: Bacterial Expression
Growth in bacteria
  Bacterial resistance: Kanamycin, 50 μg/mL
  Growth temperature: 37°C
  Growth strain: Mach1
  Copy number: Low Copy
Gene/Insert
  Gene/Insert name: PTPRJ (alt names: protein tyrosine phosphatase, receptor type, J; PDB:2CFV)
  Species: H. sapiens (human)
  Insert size (bp): 978
  Mutation: W1203A inactivating mutation
  Entrez Gene: PTPRJ (a.k.a. CD148, DEP1, HPTPeta, R-PTP-ETA, SCC1)
  Tag / fusion protein: His Tev (N terminal on insert)
  Cloning method: Ligation Independent Cloning
  Sequencing primers: 5′ T7; 3′ T7-term
Terms and licenses: Academic/Nonprofit Terms; Industry Terms: Not Available to Industry
How to cite: PTPRJ was a gift from Nicola Burgess-Brown (Addgene plasmid # 38889 ; http://n2t.net/addgene:38889 ; RRID:Addgene_38889)
